Addgene plasmid #161558: pJM571 ZF2x6-C 3xFLAG-NLS-VP64-intN in TUPV2
Purpose: Inducible expression of 3xFLAG-NLS-VP64-intN under ZF2x6-C the promoter
Depositing lab: Joshua Leonard. Depositing organization: Northwestern University. Publication: Model-guided design of mammalian genetic programs. Muldoon JJ, Kandula V, Hong M, Donahue PS, Boucher JD, Bagheri N, Leonard JN. Sci Adv. 2021 Feb 19;7(8). pii: 7/8/eabe9375. doi: 10.1126/sciadv.abe9375. Print 2021 Feb. PubMed 33608279.
Backbone
  Vector backbone: pJM451 EF1α EBFP2-P2A-BlastR (TUPV2)
  Vector type: Mammalian Expression, Synthetic Biology
Growth in bacteria
  Bacterial resistance: Ampicillin, 100 μg/mL
  Growth temperature: 37°C
  Growth strain: DH5alpha
  Copy number: High Copy
Gene/Insert
  Gene/Insert name: 3xFLAG-NLS-VP64-intN
  Species: Synthetic
  Promoter: ZF2x6-C
  Tag / fusion protein: 3x-FLAG (N terminal on insert)
  Cloning method: Restriction Enzyme; 5′ cloning site BglII (not destroyed); 3′ cloning site NotI (not destroyed)
  Sequencing primers: 5′ CGACACGGAAATGTTGAATAC; 3′ CAGTGGGAGTGGCACCTTCC
Terms and licenses: Academic/Nonprofit Terms; Industry Terms: Not Available to Industry
How to cite: pJM571 ZF2x6-C 3xFLAG-NLS-VP64-intN in TUPV2 was a gift from Joshua Leonard (Addgene plasmid # 161558 ; http://n2t.net/addgene:161558 ; RRID:Addgene_161558)
