[The description below was written by a language model from this plasmid's Addgene catalogue record and pLannotate feature annotations shown in this document.]
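Description:
pJM571 ZF2x6-C 3xFLAG-NLS-VP64-intN in TUPV2 is a roughly 5 kb mammalian expression plasmid built for synthetic biology work, derived by restriction cloning (BglII/NotI) into the TUPV2 transcription-unit backbone. It is maintained in E. coli as a high-copy plasmid through a ColE1/pUC-type origin and selected with ampicillin via the β-lactamase gene. An f1 phage origin and remnants of lac regulatory elements and a pBluescript-type polylinker are also annotated. The table shows an SV40 early promoter followed by only a short fragment of a bleomycin-family resistance gene and an SV40 polyadenylation signal, so a functional mammalian selection marker does not appear to be present. The EBFP2-P2A-BlastR cassette named in the parental backbone is also not detected in this sequence.

The payload is a synthetic fusion protein placed under the inducible ZF2x6-C promoter. By its name, this promoter presumably comprises an array of binding sites for a ZF2 zinc-finger transcription factor upstream of a minimal TATA-box promoter (a minP fragment is annotated), giving low basal activity unless a cognate zinc-finger activator is supplied. The coding region carries an N-terminal 3xFLAG epitope for detection, a nuclear localization signal, the VP64 transactivation domain (picked up by the annotation only as a short VP16-repeat fragment) and "intN", which presumably denotes the N-terminal half of a split intein. Transcription ends at a bGH polyadenylation signal. Such a design would let the activation domain be joined by protein splicing to a partner bearing the complementary intein half, for example a DNA-binding domain, although the record does not name that partner. The plasmid is a component for building model-guided genetic programs in mammalian cells.
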