Features (pLannotate 1.2.2; 16 found; start..end, strand, type, name):
    164..189     -  misc_feature   MCS (fragment): pBluescript multiple cloning site
    561..989     +  rep_origin     f1 ori (sequence partly withheld): f1 bacteriophage origin of replication; arrow indicates direction of (+) strand synthesis
    994..1016    +  promoter       SV40 promoter (fragment): SV40 enhancer and early promoter
   1017..1208    +  promoter       SV40 promoter: SV40 early promoter
   1235..1333    +  CDS            ble (fragment): BLE_KLEPN - Experimental evidence at protein level: Swiss-Prot protein existence level 1. Binding protein with a strong affinity to the bleomycin family of antibiotics. Binds to CL990; an antimitotic-antibiotic compound. From Klebsiella pneumoniae.
   1328..1449    +  polyA_signal   SV40 poly(A) signal: SV40 polyadenylation signal
   1522..1538    -  protein_bind   lac operator: The lac repressor binds to the lac operator to inhibit transcription in E. coli. This inhibition can be relieved by adding lactose or isopropyl-β-D-thiogalactopyranoside (IPTG). lac repressor encoded by lacI
   1546..1576    -  promoter       lac promoter: promoter for the E. coli lac operon
   1591..1612    -  protein_bind   CAP binding site: CAP binding activates transcription in the presence of cAMP. E. coli catabolite activator protein
   1625..1717    -  CDS            lacI (fragment): lac repressor; lacI; The lac repressor binds to the lac operator to inhibit transcription in E. coli. This inhibition can be relieved by adding lactose or isopropyl-β-D-thiogalactopyranoside (IPTG).
   1900..2488    -  rep_origin     ori: high-copy-number ColE1/pMB1/pBR322/pUC origin of replication
   2659..3519    -  CDS            AmpR: β-lactamase; bla; confers resistance to ampicillin, carbenicillin, and related antibiotics
   3520..3624    -  promoter       AmpR promoter: bla
   3816..3832    +  promoter       minP (fragment): minimal TATA-box promoter with low basal activity
   4039..4056    +  CDS            VP48 (fragment): 3 tandem repeats of the minimal activation domain of herpes simplex virus VP16 (Cheng et al., 2013)
   4521..4632    +  polyA_signal   bGH poly(A) signal: bovine growth hormone polyadenylation signal
>Addgene plasmid #161558 | pJM571 ZF2x6-C 3xFLAG-NLS-VP64-intN in TUPV2 | addgene full sequence | sequence record 317643 | Addgene NGS Result
ACGGGGAAGGTGGCACGGGATCGCTTTCCTCTGAACGCTTCTCGCTGCTCTTTGAGCCTGCAGACACCTG
GGGGGATACGGGGAAAAAGCTTTAGGCTGAAAGAGAGATTTAGAATGACAGAATCATAGAACGGCCTGCG
TACGGATGGGGCTCTAGCTCTAGAGCTTGATATCGAATTCCTGCAGCCCCGCTAGAGGGACAGCCCCCCC
CCAAAGCCCCCAGGGATGTAATTACGTCCCTCCCCCGCTAGGGGGCAGCAGCGAGCCGCCCGGGGCTCCG
CTCCGGTCCGGCGCTCCCCCCGCATCCCCGAGCCGGCAGCGTGCGGGGACAGCCCGGGCACGGGGAAGGT
GGCACGGGATCGCTTTCCTCTGAACGCTTCTCGCTGCTCTTTGAGCCTGCAGACACCTGGGGGGATACGG
GGAAAAAGCTTTAGGCTGAAAGAGAGATTTAGAATGACAGAATCATAGAACGGCCTGGGCGCGCCTGGTG
GCGAACGATCAACAGACGGGAGAGGACTAAAGTCTTCGCTGACAGCGACCGGACTCTAGGGGGTATCCCC
[124 nt withheld, positions 561-684]
C
[91 nt withheld, positions 686-776]
A
[49 nt withheld, positions 778-826]
CCTTTGACGTTGGAGTCCACGTTCTTT
[37 nt withheld, positions 854-890]
ACCCTATCTCGGTCTATTCTTTTGATTTATAAGGGATTTTGCCGATTTCGGCCTATTGGTTAAAAAATGA
GCTGATTTAACAAAAATTTAACGCGAATTAATTCTGTGGAATGTGTGTCAGTTAGGCTCAATTAGTCAGC
AACCATAGTCCCGCCCCTAACTCCGCCCATCCCGCCCCTAACTCCGCCCAGTTCCGCCCATTCTCCGCCC
CATGGCTGACTAATTTTTTTTATTTATGCAGAGGCCGAGGCCGCCTCTGCCTCTGAGCTATTCCAGAAGT
AGTGAGGAGGCTTTTTTGGAGGCCTAGGCTTTTGCAAAAAGCTCCCGGGAGCTTGTATATCCATTTTCGG
AGGTTGGGCTTCGGAATCGTTTTCCGGGACGCCGGCTGGATGATCCTCCAGCGCGGGGATCTCATGCTGG
AGTTCTTCGCCCACCCCAACTTGTTTATTGCAGCTTATAATGGTTACAAATAAAGCAATAGCATCACAAA
TTTCACAAATAAAGCATTTTTTTCACTGCATTCTAGTTGTGGTTTGTCCAAACTCATCAATGTATCTTAT
CATGTCTGTATACCGTCGACCTCTAGCTAGAGCTTGGCGTAATCATGGTCATAGCTGTTTCCTGTGTGAA
ATTGTTATCCGCTCACAATTCCACACAACATACGAGCCGGAAGCATAAAGTGTAAAGCCTGGGGTGCCTA
ATGAGTGAGCTAACTCACATTAATTGCGTTGCGCTCACTGCCCGCTTTCCAGTCGGGAAACCTGTCGTGC
CAGCTGCATTAATGAATCGGCCAACGCGCGGGGAGAGGCGGTTTGCGTATTGGGCGCTCTTCCGCTTCCT
CGCTCACTGACTCGCTGCGCTCGGTCGTTCGGCTGCGGCGAGCGGTATCAGCTCACTCAAAGGCGGTAAT
ACGGTTATCCACAGAATCAGGGGATAACGCAGGAAAGAACATGTGAGCAAAAGGCCAGCAAAAGGCCAGG
AACCGTAAAAAGGCCGCGTTGCTGGCGTTTTTCCATAGGCTCCGCCCCCCTGACGAGCATCACAAAAATC
GACGCTCAAGTCAGAGGTGGCGAAACCCGACAGGACTATAAAGATACCAGGCGTTTCCCCCTGGAAGCTC
CCTCGTGCGCTCTCCTGTTCCGACCCTGCCGCTTACCGGATACCTGTCCGCCTTTCTCCCTTCGGGAAGC
GTGGCGCTTTCTCATAGCTCACGCTGTAGGTATCTCAGTTCGGTGTAGGTCGTTCGCTCCAAGCTGGGCT
GTGTGCACGAACCCCCCGTTCAGCCCGACCGCTGCGCCTTATCCGGTAACTATCGTCTTGAGTCCAACCC
GGTAAGACACGACTTATCGCCACTGGCAGCAGCCACTGGTAACAGGATTAGCAGAGCGAGGTATGTAGGC
GGTGCTACAGAGTTCTTGAAGTGGTGGCCTAACTACGGCTACACTAGAAGAACAGTATTTGGTATCTGCG
CTCTGCTGAAGCCAGTTACCTTCGGAAAAAGAGTTGGTAGCTCTTGATCCGGCAAACAAACCACCGCTGG
TAGCGGTGGTTTTTTTGTTTGCAAGCAGCAGATTACGCGCAGAAAAAAAGGATCTCAAGAAGATCCTTTG
ATCTTTTCTACGGGGTCTGACGCTCAGTGGAACGAAAACTCACGTTAAGGGATTTTGGTCATGAGATTAT
CAAAAAGGATCTTCACCTAGATCCTTTTAAATTAAAAATGAAGTTTTAAATCAATCTAAAGTATATATGA
GTAAACTTGGTCTGACAGTTACCAATGCTTAATCAGTGAGGCACCTATCTCAGCGATCTGTCTATTTCGT
TCATCCATAGTTGCCTGACTCCCCGTCGTGTAGATAACTACGATACGGGAGGGCTTACCATCTGGCCCCA
GTGCTGCAATGATACCGCGAGATCCACGCTCACCGGCTCCAGATTTATCAGCAATAAACCAGCCAGCCGG
AAGGGCCGAGCGCAGAAGTGGTCCTGCAACTTTATCCGCCTCCATCCAGTCTATTAATTGTTGCCGGGAA
GCTAGAGTAAGTAGTTCGCCAGTTAATAGTTTGCGCAACGTTGTTGCCATTGCTACAGGCATCGTGGTGT
CACGCTCGTCGTTTGGTATGGCTTCATTCAGCTCCGGTTCCCAACGATCAAGGCGAGTTACATGATCCCC
CATGTTGTGCAAAAAAGCGGTTAGCTCCTTCGGTCCTCCGATCGTTGTCAGAAGTAAGTTGGCCGCAGTG
TTATCACTCATGGTTATGGCAGCACTGCATAATTCTCTTACTGTCATGCCATCCGTAAGATGCTTTTCTG
TGACTGGTGAGTACTCAACCAAGTCATTCTGAGAATAGTGTATGCGGCGACCGAGTTGCTCTTGCCCGGC
GTCAATACGGGATAATACCGCGCCACATAGCAGAACTTTAAAAGTGCTCATCATTGGAAAACGTTCTTCG
GGGCGAAAACTCTCAAGGATCTTACCGCTGTTGAGATCCAGTTCGATGTAACCCACTCGTGCACCCAACT
GATCTTCAGCATCTTTTACTTTCACCAGCGTTTCTGGGTGAGCAAAAACAGGAAGGCAAAATGCCGCAAA
AAAGGGAATAAGGGCGACACGGAAATGTTGAATACTCATACTCTTCCTTTTTCAATATTATTGAAGCATT
TATCAGGGTTATTGTCTCATGAGCGGATACATATTTGAATGTATTTAGAAAAATAAACAAATAGGGGTTC
CGCGCACATTTCCCCGAAAAGTGCCACCTGACGTCGACGGATCGGGAGATCGAAGACGGGCAAAACCGAT
GTTGACGGACTAATCCTGACAAGATCTGCGAGGAGGACGTGACGCGAGAGGACGTGTGAGCTGAGGACGT
GGACTAAGAGGACGTGACGCGAGAGGACGTGTGAGCTGAGGACGTGAACGCTCTCTAGAGGGTATATAAT
GGGGGCCACTAGTCTACTACCAGAGCTCATCGCTAGCGCCACCATGGACTATAAAGACCATGACGGTGAC
TACAAGGATCACGACATAGATTATAAAGACGATGACGACAAGATGGCACCTAAGAAGAAGCGCAAAGTTG
GCTCTGGCGAATTCGACGCCCTTGATGACTTTGACTTGGACATGCTGGGGTCAGACGCACTCGATGATTT
TGACCTTGATATGCTGGGAAGCGATGCACTTGATGACTTTGACTTGGACATGCTCGGCTCCGACGCTCTT
GATGATTTCGATCTTGACATGCTCGGATCCGGTGGTGGCGGGTCTGGAGGAGGAGGTACTGGTGGAGGTG
GCACTGGTACCAGAAGCGGATACTGCCTGGACCTGAAGACCCAGGTGCAGACCCCTCAGGGCATGAAGGA
GATCAGCAACATCCAGGTGGGCGACCTGGTGCTGAGCAACACCGGCTACAACGAGGTGCTGAACGTGTTC
CCCAAGAGCAAGAAGAAGAGCTACAAGATCACCCTGGAGGACGGCAAGGAGATCATCTGCAGCGAGGAGC
ACCTGTTCCCCACCCAGACCGGCGAGATGAACATCAGCGGCGGCCTGAAGGAGGGCATGTGCCTGTACGT
GAAGGAGTGAGCGGCCGCTCGAGTCTAGAGGGCCCGTTTAAACCCGCTGATCAGCCTCGACTGTGCCTTC
TAGTTGCCAGCCATCTGTTGTTTGCCCCTCCCCCGTGCCTTCCTTGACCCTGGAAGGTGCCACTCCCACT
GTCCTTTCCTAATAAAATGAGGAAATTGCATCGCATTGTCTGAGTAGGTGTCATTCTATTCTGGGGGGTG
GGGTGGGGCAGGACAGCAAGGGGGAGGATTGGGAAGTCAATAGCAGGCATGCTGGGGATGCGGTGGGCTC
TATGGCTTCTGAGGCAGGTCGAAGAACTATTTCCTGGCTGTTACGCGAGCGCATCGCGATAAGCTCTAGA
GGGACAGCCCCCCCCCAAAGCCCCCAGGGATGTAATTACGTCCCTCCCCCGCTAGGGGGCAGCAGCGAGC
CGCCCGGGGCTCCGCTCCGGTCCGGCGCTCCCCCCGCATCCCCGAGCCGGCAGCGTGCGGGGACAGCCCG
GGC
