>Addgene plasmid #161558 | pJM571 ZF2x6-C 3xFLAG-NLS-VP64-intN in TUPV2 | depositor partial sequence | sequence record 313020 | ZF2x6-C promoter
AGATCTGCGAGGAGGACGTGACGCGAGAGGACGTGTGAGCTGAGGACGTGGACTAAGAGGACGTGACGCG
AGAGGACGTGTGAGCTGAGGACGTGAACGCTCTCTAGAGGGTATATAATGGGGGCCACTAGTCTACTACC
AGAGCTCATCGCTAGC
