>Addgene plasmid #161558 | pJM571 ZF2x6-C 3xFLAG-NLS-VP64-intN in TUPV2 | depositor partial sequence | sequence record 313021 | 3xFLAG-NLS-VP64-intN gene
ATGGACTATAAAGACCATGACGGTGACTACAAGGATCACGACATAGATTATAAAGACGATGACGACAAGA
TGGCACCTAAGAAGAAGCGCAAAGTTGGCTCTGGCGAATTCGACGCCCTTGATGACTTTGACTTGGACAT
GCTGGGGTCAGACGCACTCGATGATTTTGACCTTGATATGCTGGGAAGCGATGCACTTGATGACTTTGAC
TTGGACATGCTCGGCTCCGACGCTCTTGATGATTTCGATCTTGACATGCTCGGATCCGGTGGTGGCGGGT
CTGGAGGAGGAGGTACTGGTGGAGGTGGCACTGGTACCAGAAGCGGATACTGCCTGGACCTGAAGACCCA
GGTGCAGACCCCTCAGGGCATGAAGGAGATCAGCAACATCCAGGTGGGCGACCTGGTGCTGAGCAACACC
GGCTACAACGAGGTGCTGAACGTGTTCCCCAAGAGCAAGAAGAAGAGCTACAAGATCACCCTGGAGGACG
GCAAGGAGATCATCTGCAGCGAGGAGCACCTGTTCCCCACCCAGACCGGCGAGATGAACATCAGCGGCGG
CCTGAAGGAGGGCATGTGCCTGTACGTGAAGGAGTGA
